>Addgene plasmid #193019 | AAV-hSYN-TdTomato | addgene full sequence | sequence record 379935 | Addgene NGS Result
TTACCAATGCTTAATCAGTGAGGCACCTATCTCAGCGATCTGTCTATTTCGTTCATCCATAGTTGCCTGA
CTCCCCGTCGTGTAGATAACTACGATACGGGAGGGCTTACCATCTGGCCCCAGTGCTGCAATGATACCGC
GAGACCCACGCTCACCGGCTCCAGATTTATCAGCAATAAACCAGCCAGCCGGAAGGGCCGAGCGCAGAAG
TGGTCCTGCAACTTTATCCGCCTCCATCCAGTCTATTAATTGTTGCCGGGAAGCTAGAGTAAGTAGTTCG
CCAGTTAATAGTTTGCGCAACGTTGTTGCCATTGCTACAGGCATCGTGGTGTCACGCTCGTCGTTTGGTA
TGGCTTCATTCAGCTCCGGTTCCCAACGATCAAGGCGAGTTACATGATCCCCCATGTTGTGCAAAAAAGC
GGTTAGCTCCTTCGGTCCTCCGATCGTTGTCAGAAGTAAGTTGGCCGCAGTGTTATCACTCATGGTTATG
GCAGCACTGCATAATTCTCTTACTGTCATGCCATCCGTAAGATGCTTTTCTGTGACTGGTGAGTACTCAA
CCAAGTCATTCTGAGAATAGTGTATGCGGCGACCGAGTTGCTCTTGCCCGGCGTCAATACGGGATAATAC
CGCGCCACATAGCAGAACTTTAAAAGTGCTCATCATTGGAAAACGTTCTTCGGGGCGAAAACTCTCAAGG
ATCTTACCGCTGTTGAGATCCAGTTCGATGTAACCCACTCGTGCACCCAACTGATCTTCAGCATCTTTTA
CTTTCACCAGCGTTTCTGGGTGAGCAAAAACAGGAAGGCAAAATGCCGCAAAAAAGGGAATAAGGGCGAC
ACGGAAATGTTGAATACTCATACTCTTCCTTTTTCAATATTATTGAAGCATTTATCAGGGTTATTGTCTC
ATGAGCGGATACATATTTGAATGTATTTAGAAAAATAAACAAATAGGGGTTCCGCGCACATTTCCCCGAA
AAGTGCCACCTGACGTCTAAGAAACCATTATTATCATGACATTAACCTATAAAAATAGGCGTATCACGAG
GCCCTTTCGTCTCGCGCGTTTCGGTGATGACGGTGAAAACCTCTGACACATGCAGCTCCCGGAGACGGTC
ACAGCTTGTCTGTAAGCGGATGCCGGGAGCAGACAAGCCCGTCAGGGCGCGTCAGCGGGTGTTGGCGGGT
GTCGGGGCTGGCTTAACTATGCGGCATCAGAGCAGATTGTACTGAGAGTGCACCATAAAATTGTAAACGT
TAATATTTTGTTAAAATTCGCGTTAAATTTTTGTTAAATCAGCTCATTTTTTAACCAATAGACCGAAATC
GGCAAAATCCCTTATAAATCAAAAGAATAGCCCGAGATAGAGT
[37 nt withheld, positions 1374-1410]
AAAGAACGTGGACTCCAACGTCAAAGG
[141 nt withheld, positions 1438-1578]
G
[46 nt withheld, positions 1580-1625]
A
[95 nt withheld, positions 1627-1721]
TATGCGGTGTGAAATACCGCACAGATGCGTAAGGAGAAAATACCGCATCAGGCGCCCCTGCAGGCAGCTG
CGCGCTCGCTCGCTCACTGAGGCCGCCCGGGCAAAGCCCGGGCGTCGGGCGACCTTTGGTCGCCCGGCCT
CAGTGAGCGAGCGAGCGCGCAGAGAGGGAGTGGCCAACTCCATCACTAGGGGTTCCTGCGGCCGCACGCG
TCTGCAGAGGGCCCTGCGTATGAGTGCAAGTGGGTTTTAGGACCAGGATGAGGCGGGGTGGGGGTGCCTA
CCTGACGACCGACCCCGACCCACTGGACAAGCACCCAACCCCCATTCCCCAAATTGCGCATCCCCTATCA
GAGAGGGGGAGGGGAAACAGGATGCGGCGAGGCGCGTGCGCACTGCCAGCTTCAGCACCGCGGACAGTGC
CTTCGCCCCCGCCTGGCGGCGCGCGCCACCGCCGCCTCAGCACTGAAGGCGCGCTGACGTCACTCGCCGG
TCCCCCGCAAACTCCCCTTCCCGGCCACCTTGGTCGCGTCCGCGCCGCCGCCGGCCCAGCCGGACCGCAC
CACGCGAGGCGCGAGATAGGGGGGCACGGGCGCGACCATCTGCGCTGCGGCGCCGGCGACTCAGCGCTGC
CTCAGTCTGCGGTGGGCAGCGGAGGAGTCGTGTCGTGCCTGAGAGCGCAGACGCGTGGACGGTACCCTTC
AGGTCGACGTCGGTTGGCGCGCCGCTAGCGCCACCATGGTGAGCAAGGGCGAGGAGGTCATCAAAGAGTT
CATGCGCTTCAAGGTGCGCATGGAGGGCTCCATGAACGGCCACGAGTTCGAGATCGAGGGCGAGGGCGAG
GGCCGCCCCTACGAGGGCACCCAGACCGCCAAGCTGAAGGTGACCAAGGGCGGCCCCCTGCCCTTCGCCT
GGGACATCCTGTCCCCCCAGTTCATGTACGGCTCCAAGGCGTACGTGAAGCACCCCGCCGACATCCCCGA
TTACAAGAAGCTGTCCTTCCCCGAGGGCTTCAAGTGGGAGCGCGTGATGAACTTCGAGGACGGCGGTCTG
GTGACCGTGACCCAGGACTCCTCCCTGCAGGACGGCACGCTGATCTACAAGGTGAAGATGCGCGGCACCA
ACTTCCCCCCCGACGGCCCCGTAATGCAGAAGAAGACCATGGGCTGGGAGGCCTCCACCGAGCGCCTGTA
CCCCCGCGACGGCGTGCTGAAGGGCGAGATCCACCAGGCCCTGAAGCTGAAGGACGGCGGCCACTACCTG
GTGGAGTTCAAGACCATCTACATGGCCAAGAAGCCCGTGCAACTGCCCGGCTACTACTACGTGGACACCA
AGCTGGACATCACCTCCCACAACGAGGACTACACCATCGTGGAACAGTACGAGCGCTCCGAGGGCCGCCA
CCACCTGTTCCTGGGGCATGGTACCGGCAGCACCGGCAGCGGCAGCTCCGGCACCGCCTCCTCCGAGGAC
AACAACATGGCCGTGATTAAGGAGTTTATGAGGTTTAAAGTCAGGATGGAGGGCAGCATGAACGGGCACG
AGTTTGAGATTGAAGGAGAGGGGGAAGGGAGGCCCTATGAGGGCACCCAGACAGCAAAGCTGAAAGTGAC
AAAGGGCGGCCCTCTGCCATTCGCATGGGACATCCTGTCTCCTCAGTTTATGTATGGAAGTAAAGCCTAC
GTGAAACACCCTGCTGACATTCCAGATTACAAGAAACTGAGCTTCCCAGAGGGGTTTAAGTGGGAAAGAG
TGATGAACTTCGAAGACGGGGGCCTGGTGACTGTCACCCAGGACAGCTCTCTGCAGGACGGCACTCTGAT
CTATAAGGTGAAAATGCGCGGCACCAATTTTCCCCCTGATGGCCCAGTCATGCAGAAGAAGACAATGGGC
TGGGAGGCTTCAACAGAAAGGCTGTACCCCAGAGACGGCGTGCTGAAGGGAGAGATCCACCAGGCACTGA
AGCTGAAAGATGGAGGGCATTATCTGGTCGAATTCAAAACCATCTACATGGCCAAGAAACCCGTGCAGCT
GCCTGGCTACTATTACGTCGACACAAAGCTGGATATTACTAGCCATAACGAAGACTACACCATTGTGGAG
CAGTATGAGCGGAGCGAGGGGAGGCACCATCTGTTTCTGTACGGCATGGACGAGCTGTACAAGTAAGCTA
GCGGCGCGCCAAGGGTTTATCAAGCTTATCGATACCGAGCGCTGCTCGAGAGATCTGCCTCGACTGTGCC
TTCTAGTTGCCAGCCATCTGTTGTTTGCCCCTCCCCCGTGCCTTCCTTGACCCTGGAAGGTGCCACTCCC
ACTGTCCTTTCCTAATAAAATGAGGAAATTGCATCGCATTGTCTGAGTAGGTGTCATTCTATTCTGGGGG
GTGGGGTGGGGCAGGACAGCAAGGGGGAGGATTGGGAAGACAATAGCAGGCATGCTGGGGACACGTGCGG
ACCGAGCGGCCGCAGGAACCCCTAGTGATGGAGTTGGCCACTCCCTCTCTGCGCGCTCGCTCGCTCACTG
AGGCCGGGCGACCAAAGGTCGCCCGACGCCCGGGCGGCCTCAGTGAGCGAGCGAGCGCGCAGCTGCCTGC
AGGACATGTGAGCAAAAGGCCAGCAAAAGGCCAGGAACCGTAAAAAGGCCGCGTTGCTGGCGTTTTTCCA
TAGGCTCCGCCCCCCTGACGAGCATCACAAAAATCGACGCTCAAGTCAGAGGTGGCGAAACCCGACAGGA
CTATAAAGATACCAGGCGTTTCCCCCTGGAAGCTCCCTCGTGCGCTCTCCTGTTCCGACCCTGCCGCTTA
CCGGATACCTGTCCGCCTTTCTCCCTTCGGGAAGCGTGGCGCTTTCTCATAGCTCACGCTGTAGGTATCT
CAGTTCGGTGTAGGTCGTTCGCTCCAAGCTGGGCTGTGTGCACGAACCCCCCGTTCAGCCCGACCGCTGC
GCCTTATCCGGTAACTATCGTCTTGAGTCCAACCCGGTAAGACACGACTTATCGCCACTGGCAGCAGCCA
CTGGTAACAGGATTAGCAGAGCGAGGTATGTAGGCGGTGCTACAGAGTTCTTGAAGTGGTGGCCTAACTA
CGGCTACACTAGAAGAACAGTATTTGGTATCTGCGCTCTGCTGAAGCCAGTTACCTTCGGAAAAAGAGTT
GGTAGCTCTTGATCCGGCAAACAAACCACCGCTGGTAGCGGTGGTTTTTTTGTTTGCAAGCAGCAGATTA
CGCGCAGAAAAAAAGGATCTCAAGAAGATCCTTTGATCTTTTCTACGGGGTCTGACGCTCAGTGGAACGA
AAACTCACGTTAAGGGATTTTGGTCATGAGATTATCAAAAAGGATCTTCACCTAGATCCTTTTAAATTAA
AAATGAAGTTTTAAATCAATCTAAAGTATATATGAGTAAACTTGGTCTGACAG
Features (pLannotate 1.2.2; 14 found; start..end, strand, type, name):
      1..861     -  CDS            AmpR: β-lactamase; bla; confers resistance to ampicillin, carbenicillin, and related antibiotics
    862..966     -  promoter       AmpR promoter: bla
   1061..1096    +  CDS            rop (fragment): Rop protein, which maintains plasmids at low copy number; rop
   1198..1247    +  misc_feature   bom (fragment): basis of mobility region from pBR322
   1248..1703    -  rep_origin     f1 ori (sequence partly withheld): f1 bacteriophage origin of replication; arrow indicates direction of (+) strand synthesis
   1722..1773    +  misc_feature   bom (fragment): basis of mobility region from pBR322
   1778..1918    -  repeat_region  AAV2 ITR: inverted terminal repeat of adeno-associated virus serotype 2 inverted
   1954..2401    +  promoter       hSyn promoter: human synapsin I promoter; confers neuron-specific expression (Kügler et al., 2003)
   2457..3884    +  CDS            tdTomato: tdTomato is a basic (constitutively fluorescent) orange fluorescent protein published in 2004, derived from Discosoma sp.. It is reported to be a somewhat slowly-maturing tandem dimer with low acid sensitivity.
   3909..3928    +  misc_feature   MCS (fragment): pBluescript multiple cloning site
   3955..4162    +  polyA_signal   bGH poly(A) signal: bovine growth hormone polyadenylation signal
   4220..4247    -  repeat_region  AAV2 ITR (fragment): inverted terminal repeat of adeno-associated virus serotype 2 inverted
   4276..4303    -  repeat_region  AAV2 ITR (fragment): inverted terminal repeat of adeno-associated virus serotype 2 inverted
   4376..4964    -  rep_origin     ori: high-copy-number ColE1/pMB1/pBR322/pUC origin of replication
