[The description below was written by a language model from this plasmid's Addgene catalogue record and pLannotate feature annotations shown in this document.]
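Description:
AAV-hSYN-TdTomato is an adeno-associated virus transfer (vector genome) plasmid of about 5.1 kb, designed for packaging into recombinant AAV and for neuron-restricted expression of a red-orange fluorescent reporter in mammalian cells. It is maintained in E. coli through a high-copy ColE1/pUC-type origin and selected with ampicillin via the β-lactamase gene and its native promoter. The backbone also carries an f1 phage origin and short remnants of pBR322 rop and bom sequences that are annotated only as fragments. It is propagated in a recombination-deficient cloning strain, which is common for plasmids carrying repeat-rich ITRs.

The payload lies between AAV2 inverted terminal repeats, the cis elements needed for replication and encapsidation of the vector genome when rep, cap and helper functions are supplied in trans. One ITR is annotated in full, whereas the other is detected only as two short fragments. This may reflect difficulty in annotating or sequencing the hairpin region, and the record does not resolve the point. Within the ITRs, the human synapsin I promoter drives the tdTomato coding sequence, a constitutively fluorescent tandem-dimer protein derived from Discosoma, followed by a short polylinker remnant and the bovine growth hormone polyadenylation signal.

The plasmid was derived from an earlier hSyn-tdTomato AAV vector by excising the WPRE post-transcriptional enhancer with ClaI. This shortens the cassette, and the feature table accordingly shows no WPRE. The construct suits labelling and tracing of neurons, serving as a fluorescent control vector, or comparison with WPRE-containing vectors, although the record gives no purpose beyond hSYN-driven tdTomato expression.
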