Addgene plasmid #193019: AAV-hSYN-TdTomato
Purpose: AAV vector plasmid expressing TdTomato under the human synapsin (hSYN) promoter
Depositing lab: Bart Nieuwenhuis. Depositing organization: University of Cambridge.
Backbone
  Vector backbone: Addgene plasmid #51506
  Backbone manufacturer: Hongkui Zeng
  Total vector size (bp): 5145
  Modifications to backbone: AAV-hSYN-TdTomato was made by removing the WPRE from Addgene plasmid #51506 by ClaI digestion
  Vector type: Mammalian Expression, AAV
Growth in bacteria
  Bacterial resistance: Ampicillin, 100 μg/mL
  Growth temperature: 37°C
  Growth strain: NEB Stable
  Copy number: Unknown
Gene/Insert
  Gene/Insert name: TdTomato
  Insert size (bp): 1431
  Promoter: hSYN
  Cloning method: Unknown
  Sequencing primers: 5′ not applicable; 3′ not applicable
Terms and licenses: Academic/Nonprofit Terms; Industry Terms: Not Available to Industry
How to cite: AAV-hSYN-TdTomato was a gift from Bart Nieuwenhuis (Addgene plasmid # 193019 ; http://n2t.net/addgene:193019 ; RRID:Addgene_193019)
